>Addgene plasmid #209122 | pET28a(+)-SUMO-A'-l2-G' | addgene full sequence | sequence record 417090 | Addgene NGS Result
TGGCGAATGGG
[124 nt withheld, positions 12-135]
C
[91 nt withheld, positions 137-227]
A
[49 nt withheld, positions 229-277]
CCTTTGACGTTGGAGTCCACGTTCTTT
[37 nt withheld, positions 305-341]
ACCCTATCTCGGTCTATTCTTTTGATTTATAAGGGATTTTGCCGATTTCGGCCTATTGGTTAAAAAATGA
GCTGATTTAACAAAAATTTAACGCGAATTTTAACAAAATATTAACGCTTACAATTTAGGTGGCACTTTTC
GGGGAAATGTGCGCGGAACCCCTATTTGTTTATTTTTCTAAATACATTCAAATATGTATCCGCTCATGAA
TTAATTCTTAGAAAAACTCATCGAGCATCAAATGAAACTGCAATTTATTCATATCAGGATTATCAATACC
ATATTTTTGAAAAAGCCGTTTCTGTAATGAAGGAGAAAACTCACCGAGGCAGTTCCATAGGATGGCAAGA
TCCTGGTATCGGTCTGCGATTCCGACTCGTCCAACATCAATACAACCTATTAATTTCCCCTCGTCAAAAA
TAAGGTTATCAAGTGAGAAATCACCATGAGTGACGACTGAATCCGGTGAGAATGGCAAAAGTTTATGCAT
TTCTTTCCAGACTTGTTCAACAGGCCAGCCATTACGCTCGTCATCAAAATCACTCGCATCAACCAAACCG
TTATTCATTCGTGATTGCGCCTGAGCGAGACGAAATACGCGATCGCTGTTAAAAGGACAATTACAAACAG
GAATCGAATGCAACCGGCGCAGGAACACTGCCAGCGCATCAACAATATTTTCACCTGAATCAGGATATTC
TTCTAATACCTGGAATGCTGTTTTCCCGGGGATCGCAGTGGTGAGTAACCATGCATCATCAGGAGTACGG
ATAAAATGCTTGATGGTCGGAAGAGGCATAAATTCCGTCAGCCAGTTTAGTCTGACCATCTCATCTGTAA
CATCATTGGCAACGCTACCTTTGCCATGTTTCAGAAACAACTCTGGCGCATCGGGCTTCCCATACAATCG
ATAGATTGTCGCACCTGATTGCCCGACATTATCGCGAGCCCATTTATACCCATATAAATCAGCATCCATG
TTGGAATTTAATCGCGGCCTAGAGCAAGACGTTTCCCGTTGAATATGGCTCATAACACCCCTTGTATTAC
TGTTTATGTAAGCAGACAGTTTTATTGTTCATGACCAAAATCCCTTAACGTGAGTTTTCGTTCCACTGAG
CGTCAGACCCCGTAGAAAAGATCAAAGGATCTTCTTGAGATCCTTTTTTTCTGCGCGTAATCTGCTGCTT
GCAAACAAAAAAACCACCGCTACCAGCGGTGGTTTGTTTGCCGGATCAAGAGCTACCAACTCTTTTTCCG
AAGGTAACTGGCTTCAGCAGAGCGCAGATACCAAATACTGTCCTTCTAGTGTAGCCGTAGTTAGGCCACC
ACTTCAAGAACTCTGTAGCACCGCCTACATACCTCGCTCTGCTAATCCTGTTACCAGTGGCTGCTGCCAG
TGGCGATAAGTCGTGTCTTACCGGGTTGGACTCAAGACGATAGTTACCGGATAAGGCGCAGCGGTCGGGC
TGAACGGGGGGTTCGTGCACACAGCCCAGCTTGGAGCGAACGACCTACACCGAACTGAGATACCTACAGC
GTGAGCTATGAGAAAGCGCCACGCTTCCCGAAGGGAGAAAGGCGGACAGGTATCCGGTAAGCGGCAGGGT
CGGAACAGGAGAGCGCACGAGGGAGCTTCCAGGGGGAAACGCCTGGTATCTTTATAGTCCTGTCGGGTTT
CGCCACCTCTGACTTGAGCGTCGATTTTTGTGATGCTCGTCAGGGGGGCGGAGCCTATGGAAAAACGCCA
GCAACGCGGCCTTTTTACGGTTCCTGGCCTTTTGCTGGCCTTTTGCTCACATGTTCTTTCCTGCGTTATC
CCCTGATTCTGTGGATAACCGTATTACCGCCTTTGAGTGAGCTGATACCGCTCGCCGCAGCCGAACGACC
GAGCGCAGCGAGTCAGTGAGCGAGGAAGCGGAAGAGCGCCTGATGCGGTATTTTCTCCTTACGCATCTGT
GCGGTATTTCACACCGCAATGGTGCACTCTCAGTACAATCTGCTCTGATGCCGCATAGTTAAGCCAGTAT
ACACTCCGCTATCGCTACGTGACTGGGTCATGGCTGCGCCCCGACACCCGCCAACACCCGCTGACGCGCC
CTGACGGGCTTGTCTGCTCCCGGCATCCGCTTACAGACAAGCTGTGACCGTCTCCGGGAGCTGCATGTGT
CAGAGGTTTTCACCGTCATCACCGAAACGCGCGAGGCAGCTGCGGTAAAGCTCATCAGCGTGGTCGTGAA
GCGATTCACAGATGTCTGCCTGTTCATCCGCGTCCAGCTCGTTGAGTTTCTCCAGAAGCGTTAATGTCTG
GCTTCTGATAAAGCGGGCCATGTTAAGGGCGGTTTTTTCCTGTTTGGTCACTGATGCCTCCGTGTAAGGG
GGATTTCTGTTCATGGGGGTAATGATACCGATGAAACGAGAGAGGATGCTCACGATACGGGTTACTGATG
ATGAACATGCCCGGTTACTGGAACGTTGTGAGGGTAAACAACTGGCGGTATGGATGCGGCGGGACCAGAG
AAAAATCACTCAGGGTCAATGCCAGCGCTTCGTTAATACAGATGTAGGTGTTCCACAGGGTAGCCAGCAG
CATCCTGCGATGCAGATCCGGAACATAATGGTGCAGGGCGCTGACTTCCGCGTTTCCAGACTTTACGAAA
CACGGAAACCGAAGACCATTCATGTTGTTGCTCAGGTCGCAGACGTTTTGCAGCAGCAGTCGCTTCACGT
TCGCTCGCGTATCGGTGATTCATTCTGCTAACCAGTAAGGCAACCCCGCCAGCCTAGCCGGGTCCTCAAC
GACAGGAGCACGATCATGCGCACCCGTGGGGCCGCCATGCCGGCGATAATGGCCTGCTTCTCGCCGAAAC
GTTTGGTGGCGGGACCAGTGACGAAGGCTTGAGCGAGGGCGTGCAAGATTCCGAATACCGCAAGCGACAG
GCCGATCATCGTCGCGCTCCAGCGAAAGCGGTCCTCGCCGAAAATGACCCAGAGCGCTGCCGGCACCTGT
CCTACGAGTTGCATGATAAAGAAGACAGTCATAAGTGCGGCGACGATAGTCATGCCCCGCGCCCACCGGA
AGGAGCTGACTGGGTTGAAGGCTCTCAAGGGCATCGGTCGAGATCCCGGTGCCTAATGAGTGAGCTAACT
TACATTAATTGCGTTGCGCTCACTGCCCGCTTTCCAGTCGGGAAACCTGTCGTGCCAGCTGCATTAATGA
ATCGGCCAACGCGCGGGGAGAGGCGGTTTGCGTATTGGGCGCCAGGGTGGTTTTTCTTTTCACCAGTGAG
ACGGGCAACAGCTGATTGCCCTTCACCGCCTGGCCCTGAGAGAGTTGCAGCAAGCGGTCCACGCTGGTTT
GCCCCAGCAGGCGAAAATCCTGTTTGATGGTGGTTAACGGCGGGATATAACATGAGCTGTCTTCGGTATC
GTCGTATCCCACTACCGAGATATCCGCACCAACGCGCAGCCCGGACTCGGTAATGGCGCGCATTGCGCCC
AGCGCCATCTGATCGTTGGCAACCAGCATCGCAGTGGGAACGATGCCCTCATTCAGCATTTGCATGGTTT
GTTGAAAACCGGACATGGCACTCCAGTCGCCTTCCCGTTCCGCTATCGGCTGAATTTGATTGCGAGTGAG
ATATTTATGCCAGCCAGCCAGACGCAGACGCGCCGAGACAGAACTTAATGGGCCCGCTAACAGCGCGATT
TGCTGGTGACCCAATGCGACCAGATGCTCCACGCCCAGTCGCGTACCGTCTTCATGGGAGAAAATAATAC
TGTTGATGGGTGTCTGGTCAGAGACATCAAGAAATAACGCCGGAACATTAGTGCAGGCAGCTTCCACAGC
AATGGCATCCTGGTCATCCAGCGGATAGTTAATGATCAGCCCACTGACGCGTTGCGCGAGAAGATTGTGC
ACCGCCGCTTTACAGGCTTCGACGCCGCTTCGTTCTACCATCGACACCACCACGCTGGCACCCAGTTGAT
CGGCGCGAGATTTAATCGCCGCGACAATTTGCGACGGCGCGTGCAGGGCCAGACTGGAGGTGGCAACGCC
AATCAGCAACGACTGTTTGCCCGCCAGTTGTTGTGCCACGCGGTTGGGAATGTAATTCAGCTCCGCCATC
GCCGCTTCCACTTTTTCCCGCGTTTTCGCAGAAACGTGGCTGGCCTGGTTCACCACGCGGGAAACGGTCT
GATAAGAGACACCGGCATACTCTGCGACATCGTATAACGTTACTGGTTTCACATTCACCACCCTGAATTG
ACTCTCTTCCGGGCGCTATCATGCCATACCGCGAAAGGTTTTGCGCCATTCGATGGTGTCCGGGATCTCG
ACGCTCTCCCTTATGCGACTCCTGCATTAGGAAGCAGCCCAGTAGTAGGTTGAGGCCGTTGAGCACCGCC
GCCGCAAGGAATGGTGCATGCAAGGAGATGGCGCCCAACAGTCCCCCGGCCACGGGGCCTGCCACCATAC
CCACGCCGAAACAAGCGCTCATGAGCCCGAAGTGGCGAGCCCGATCTTCCCCATCGGTGATGTCGGCGAT
ATAGGCGCCAGCAACCGCACCTGTGGCGCCGGTGATGCCGGCCACGATGCGTCCGGCGTAGAGGATCGAG
ATCTCGATCCCGCGAAATTAATACGACTCACTATAGGGGAATTGTGAGCGGATAACAATTCCCCTCTAGA
AATAATTTTGTTTAACTTTAAGAAGGAGATATACCATGGGCAGCAGCCATCATCATCATCATCACAGCAG
CGGCACTAGTAGCGGCGGTGGTAGCGATAGCGAAGTCAATCAAGAAGCGAAACCGGAAGTCGAACCGGAA
GTCAAACCGGAAACGCACATCAACCTGAAAGTTAGTGATGGCAGCTCTGAAATTTTCTTTAAAATTAAGA
AAACCACGCCGCTGCGTCGCCTGATGGAAGCGTTTGCCAAACGCCAGGGCAAAGAAATGGATAGCCTGCG
CTTCCTGTATGACGGTATTCGTATCCAGGCGGATCAAGCCCCGGAAGATCTGGACATGGAAGATAACGAC
ATTATCGAAGCGCATCGCGAACAGATTGGCGGCCATATGAGCGGTCCTGGATCCTCTCCGGAAGACAAAA
TTGCGCAGTTGAAACAAAAAATTCAGGCGCTCAAGCAAGAAAATCAACAGTTGGAGGAGGAGAATGCAGC
CCTGGAGTATGGTGGAAGTCGAATTCGGTGGGAATTTCATCACGGGGGTTCGGGTGGTTCAGGCGGCTCA
GGAGGCTCCGGGGGTTCCGGAGGGAGCGGTGCTGAAGCCGCAGCCAAGGAAGCAGCAGCTAAAGAGGCCG
CTGCGAAGGAAGCTGCCGCAAAGGAGGCGGCGGCGAAAGAGGCGGCAGCAAAAGCCGGATCTGGTGGCAG
TGGTGGCTCCGGCGGGTCAGGTGGCAGCGGGGGATCAGGAGGTACCTCCGGCCCTGGCAGCAGCCCCGAG
GACAAGATCGCCCAGCTGAAGGAAGAGAACCAGCAACTGGAACAGAAGATCCAGGCCCTGAAAGAGGAAA
ACGCCGCTCTGGAGTACGGCGGATCTAAGCTTTGGAGCCACCCGCAGTTCGAAAAATAAAGCGGCCGCAC
TCGAGCACCACCACCACCACCACTGAGATCCGGCTGCTAACAAAGCCCGAAAGGAAGCTGAGTTGGCTGC
TGCCACCGCTGAGCAATAACTAGCATAACCCCTTGGGGCCTCTAAACGGGTCTTGAGGGGTTTTTTGCTG
AAAGGAGGAACTATATCCGGAT
Features (pLannotate 1.2.2; 21 found; start..end, strand, type, name):
     12..440     +  rep_origin     f1 ori (sequence partly withheld): f1 bacteriophage origin of replication; arrow indicates direction of (+) strand synthesis
    493..550     +  promoter       AmpR promoter (fragment): bla
    559..1374    -  CDS            KanR: aminoglycoside phosphotransferase; aph(3')-Ia; confers resistance to kanamycin in bacteria or G418 (Geneticin®) in eukaryotes
   1496..2084    +  rep_origin     ori: high-copy-number ColE1/pMB1/pBR322/pUC origin of replication
   2270..2409    -  misc_feature   bom: basis of mobility region from pBR322
   2511..2702    -  CDS            rop: Rop protein, which maintains plasmids at low copy number; rop
   2719..3099    +  CDS            YPB1_ECOLX: Protein predicted: Swiss-Prot protein existence level 4. From Escherichia coli.
   3171..3462    -  CDS            TcR (fragment): tetracycline efflux protein; tet; confers resistance to tetracycline
   3477..3498    -  protein_bind   CAP binding site: CAP binding activates transcription in the presence of cAMP. E. coli catabolite activator protein
   3511..4593    -  CDS            lacI: lac repressor; lacI; The lac repressor binds to the lac operator to inhibit transcription in E. coli. This inhibition can be relieved by adding lactose or isopropyl-β-D-thiogalactopyranoside (IPTG).
   4594..4671    -  promoter       lacI promoter: lacI
   4679..4958    -  CDS            TcR (fragment): tetracycline efflux protein; tet; confers resistance to tetracycline
   4980..4998    +  promoter       T7 promoter: promoter for bacteriophage T7 RNA polymerase
   4999..5023    +  protein_bind   lac operator: The lac repressor binds to the lac operator to inhibit transcription in E. coli. This inhibition can be relieved by adding lactose or isopropyl-β-D-thiogalactopyranoside (IPTG). lac repressor encoded by lacI
   5038..5060    +  RBS            RBS: efficient ribosome binding site from bacteriophage T7 gene 10 (Olins and Rangwala, 1989)
   5079..5095    +  CDS            capTEV™ (fragment): composite tag for in vivo biotinylation, TEV protease cleavage, and 6xHis tagging
   5124..5414    +  CDS            SMT3: SMT3_YEAST - Experimental evidence at protein level: Swiss-Prot protein existence level 1. Not known; suppressor of MIF2 mutations. From Saccharomyces cerevisiae (strain ATCC 204508 / S288c) (Baker's yeast).
   5904..5926    +  CDS            Strep-Tag II (fragment): peptide that binds Strep-Tactin®, an engineered form of streptavidin
   5947..5964    +  CDS            9xHis (fragment): 9xHis affinity tag
   5974..6023    +  CDS            SET1 (fragment): solubility-enhancement tag derived from T7 phage gene 10B
   6031..6078    +  terminator     T7 terminator: transcription terminator for bacteriophage T7 RNA polymerase
