[The description below was written by a language model from this plasmid's Addgene catalogue record and pLannotate feature annotations shown in this document.]
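Description:
pET28a(+)-SUMO-A'-l2-G' is a 6.1 kb bacterial expression plasmid built on a pET28a(+) backbone for producing a synthetic protein ligand in E. coli. It carries a ColE1/pMB1-type origin together with the bom and rop elements inherited from pBR322 (the catalogue nonetheless lists it as high copy), an f1 phage origin, and an aph(3')-Ia kanamycin resistance gene for selection. The short tetracycline-resistance and AmpR-promoter matches in the annotation are backbone remnants rather than functional markers.

Expression is driven by the T7 promoter with an adjacent lac operator and the T7 gene 10 ribosome binding site. The plasmid-borne lacI gene supplies repressor, so transcription requires a host providing T7 RNA polymerase and is induced with IPTG; a T7 terminator closes the unit. The open reading frame begins with a short fragment annotated as part of a His-containing composite tag, most likely an N-terminal His tag, followed by yeast SMT3 (SUMO), a fusion partner commonly used to improve solubility and to allow removal by SUMO protease. Between SUMO and the C-terminal tags lies an unannotated stretch of roughly 490 bp that presumably encodes the A'-l2-G' portion named in the insert, understood from the depositor's comments as two coiled-coil peptides joined by a linker, although the record does not detail their composition. Downstream, partial Strep-Tag II and His-tag matches are detected. A further partial hit to a T7 gene 10-derived solubility tag just before the terminator may simply be vector sequence.

The purified protein is intended as a soluble ligand for the CC-GEMS system, in which coiled-coil interactions engage Generalized Extracellular Molecule Sensor receptors for synthetic communication between mammalian cells.
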