Addgene plasmid #209122: pET28a(+)-SUMO-A'-l2-G'
Purpose: Bacterial expression of CC-GEMS ligand SUMO-A'-l2-G'
Depositing lab: Tom de Greef. Depositing organization: Technische Universiteit Eindhoven. Publication: Engineering a scalable and orthogonal platform for synthetic communication in mammalian cells. Makri Pistikou AM, Cremers GAO, Nathalia BL, Meuleman TJ, Bogels BWA, Eijkens BV, de Dreu A, Bezembinder MTH, Stassen OMJA, Bouten CCV, Merkx M, Jerala R, de Greef TFA. Nat Commun. 2023 Nov 2;14(1):7001. doi: 10.1038/s41467-023-42810-5. PubMed 37919273.
Backbone
  Vector backbone: pET28a(+)-PT7
  Vector type: Bacterial Expression
Growth in bacteria
  Bacterial resistance: Kanamycin, 50 μg/mL
  Growth temperature: 37°C
  Growth strain: DH5alpha
  Copy number: High Copy
Gene/Insert
  Gene/Insert name: SUMO-A'-l2-G'
  Species: Synthetic
  Cloning method: Restriction Enzyme; 5′ cloning site unknown (unknown if destroyed)
Terms and licenses: Academic/Nonprofit Terms; Industry Terms: Not Available to Industry
Depositor comments: CC: coiled-coil; GEMS: Generalized Extracellular Molecule Sensor. Please visit https://doi.org/10.1101/2023.01.18.524631 for bioRxiv preprint.
How to cite: pET28a(+)-SUMO-A'-l2-G' was a gift from Tom de Greef (Addgene plasmid # 209122 ; http://n2t.net/addgene:209122 ; RRID:Addgene_209122)
